>Addgene plasmid #213138 | SurA | addgene full sequence | sequence record 422151 | Addgene NGS Result
ATCCGGATATAGTTCCTCCTTTCAGCAAAAAACCCCTCAAGACCCGTTTAGAGGCCCCAAGGGGTTATGC
TAGTTATTGCTCAGCGGTGGCAGCAGCCAACTCAGCTTCCTTTCGGGCTTTGTTAGCAGCCGGATCTCAG
TGGTGGTGGTGGTGGTGCTCGAGTGCGGCCGCTTAGTTGCTCAGGATTTTAACGTAGGCGCTGGCACGTT
GTTCCTGCATCCAGCTTGCTGCTTCTTCCGAGAACTTACGGTTCATCAGCATGCGGTATGCACGATCTTT
CTGCGCAGCGTCGGTTTTATCGACATTACGGGTATCCAGCAGTTCGATTAAATGCCAGCCGAATGAAGAG
TGAACCGGTGCACTCATTTGACCTTTGTTCAGGCGAGTCAGGGCGTCACGGAAGGCCGGATCGAAAATAT
CTGGTGTAGCCCAGCCGAGATCGCCGCCCTGGTTAGCAGAGCCTGGATCCTGAGAGAACTCTTTCGCTGC
GGCAGCAAAAGTCGTTTTACCACTCTTGATATCAGCAGCAATCTGTTCCAGTTTCACACGGGCCTGTTCG
TCAGTCATGATCGGCGACGGTTTCAGCAGAATATGGCGAGCATGAACTTCGGTCACCGAGATATTTTTGC
TTTCGCCGCGCAGGTCGTTAACTTTCAGAATATGGAAGCCAACGCCGGAACGAATCGGGCCAACAATGTC
GCCTTTCTTCGCGGTGCTTAATGCCTGGGCGAAGATCCCGGGCAACTCCTGAATACGGCCCCAGCCCATC
TGGCCGCCGTTCAGCGCCTGCTGGTCGGCAGAATGAGCAATCGCCAGCTTACCGAAATCAGCGCCGTTAC
GCGCCTGATCGACAATGGCGCGCGCCTGGCTTTCCGCTTCGTTCACCTGATCAGAGGTCGGGTTTTCCGG
CAGCGGGATCAGGATGTGGCTCAGGTTCAGCTCAGTGCTGGCGTCGTTTTGGTTACCCACCTGCTGCGCC
AGGGATTCGACTTCCTGCGGCAGGATGGTGATGCGACGACGCACCTCGTTGTTACGCACTTCAGAGATAA
TCATCTCTTTGCGGATCTGGTTACGATAGGTGTTGTAGTTCAGTCCATCGTAAGCCAGACGGCTGCGCAT
CTGATCCAGCGTCATGTTGTTCTGTTTCGCGATGTTAGCAATCGCCTGATCCAGCTGCTCATCGGAGATT
TTCACTCCCATTTTCTGCCCCATCTGCAGGATGATTTGATCCATGATCAAACGTTCCATGATTTGGTGGC
GCAGCGTCGCGTCATCAGGAAGTTGCTGCCTTGCCTGAGCAGCGTTCAGTTTTACCGACTGCATTAATCC
ATCAACGTCGCTTTCCAGCACGACGCCGTTATTGACGACGGCTGCGACTTTATCGACTACCTGGGGGGCC
ATATGGCTGCCCTGGAAATATAGGTTCTCGCTGTGATGATGATGATGATGGCTGCTGCCCATGGTATATC
TCCTTCTTAAAGTTAAACAAAATTATTTCTAGAGGGGAATTGTTATCCGCTCACAATTCCCCTATAGTGA
GTCGTATTAATTTCGCGGGATCGAGATCTCGATCCTCTACGCCGGACGCATCGTGGCCGGCATCACCGGC
GCCACAGGTGCGGTTGCTGGCGCCTATATCGCCGACATCACCGATGGGGAAGATCGGGCTCGCCACTTCG
GGCTCATGAGCGCTTGTTTCGGCGTGGGTATGGTGGCAGGCCCCGTGGCCGGGGGACTGTTGGGCGCCAT
CTCCTTGCATGCACCATTCCTTGCGGCGGCGGTGCTCAACGGCCTCAACCTACTACTGGGCTGCTTCCTA
ATGCAGGAGTCGCATAAGGGAGAGCGTCGAGATCCCGGACACCATCGAATGGCGCAAAACCTTTCGCGGT
ATGGCATGATAGCGCCCGGAAGAGAGTCAATTCAGGGTGGTGAATGTGAAACCAGTAACGTTATACGATG
TCGCAGAGTATGCCGGTGTCTCTTATCAGACCGTTTCCCGCGTGGTGAACCAGGCCAGCCACGTTTCTGC
GAAAACGCGGGAAAAAGTGGAAGCGGCGATGGCGGAGCTGAATTACATTCCCAACCGCGTGGCACAACAA
CTGGCGGGCAAACAGTCGTTGCTGATTGGCGTTGCCACCTCCAGTCTGGCCCTGCACGCGCCGTCGCAAA
TTGTCGCGGCGATTAAATCTCGCGCCGATCAACTGGGTGCCAGCGTGGTGGTGTCGATGGTAGAACGAAG
CGGCGTCGAAGCCTGTAAAGCGGCGGTGCACAATCTTCTCGCGCAACGCGTCAGTGGGCTGATCATTAAC
TATCCGCTGGATGACCAGGATGCCATTGCTGTGGAAGCTGCCTGCACTAATGTTCCGGCGTTATTTCTTG
ATGTCTCTGACCAGACACCCATCAACAGTATTATTTTCTCCCATGAAGACGGTACGCGACTGGGCGTGGA
GCATCTGGTCGCATTGGGTCACCAGCAAATCGCGCTGTTAGCGGGCCCATTAAGTTCTGTCTCGGCGCGT
CTGCGTCTGGCTGGCTGGCATAAATATCTCACTCGCAATCAAATTCAGCCGATAGCGGAACGGGAAGGCG
ACTGGAGTGCCATGTCCGGTTTTCAACAAACCATGCAAATGCTGAATGAGGGCATCGTTCCCACTGCGAT
GCTGGTTGCCAACGATCAGATGGCGCTGGGCGCAATGCGCGCCATTACCGAGTCCGGGCTGCGCGTTGGT
GCGGATATCTCGGTAGTGGGATACGACGATACCGAAGACAGCTCATGTTATATCCCGCCGTTAACCACCA
TCAAACAGGATTTTCGCCTGCTGGGGCAAACCAGCGTGGACCGCTTGCTGCAACTCTCTCAGGGCCAGGC
GGTGAAGGGCAATCAGCTGTTGCCCGTCTCACTGGTGAAAAGAAAAACCACCCTGGCGCCCAATACGCAA
ACCGCCTCTCCCCGCGCGTTGGCCGATTCATTAATGCAGCTGGCACGACAGGTTTCCCGACTGGAAAGCG
GGCAGTGAGCGCAACGCAATTAATGTAAGTTAGCTCACTCATTAGGCACCGGGATCTCGACCGATGCCCT
TGAGAGCCTTCAACCCAGTCAGCTCCTTCCGGTGGGCGCGGGGCATGACTATCGTCGCCGCACTTATGAC
TGTCTTCTTTATCATGCAACTCGTAGGACAGGTGCCGGCAGCGCTCTGGGTCATTTTCGGCGAGGACCGC
TTTCGCTGGAGCGCGACGATGATCGGCCTGTCGCTTGCGGTATTCGGAATCTTGCACGCCCTCGCTCAAG
CCTTCGTCACTGGTCCCGCCACCAAACGTTTCGGCGAGAAGCAGGCCATTATCGCCGGCATGGCGGCCCC
ACGGGTGCGCATGATCGTGCTCCTGTCGTTGAGGACCCGGCTAGGCTGGCGGGGTTGCCTTACTGGTTAG
CAGAATGAATCACCGATACGCGAGCGAACGTGAAGCGACTGCTGCTGCAAAACGTCTGCGACCTGAGCAA
CAACATGAATGGTCTTCGGTTTCCGTGTTTCGTAAAGTCTGGAAACGCGGAAGTCAGCGCCCTGCACCAT
TATGTTCCGGATCTGCATCGCAGGATGCTGCTGGCTACCCTGTGGAACACCTACATCTGTATTAACGAAG
CGCTGGCATTGACCCTGAGTGATTTTTCTCTGGTCCCGCCGCATCCATACCGCCAGTTGTTTACCCTCAC
AACGTTCCAGTAACCGGGCATGTTCATCATCAGTAACCCGTATCGTGAGCATCCTCTCTCGTTTCATCGG
TATCATTACCCCCATGAACAGAAATCCCCCTTACACGGAGGCATCAGTGACCAAACAGGAAAAAACCGCC
CTTAACATGGCCCGCTTTATCAGAAGCCAGACATTAACGCTTCTGGAGAAACTCAACGAGCTGGACGCGG
ATGAACAGGCAGACATCTGTGAATCGCTTCACGACCACGCTGATGAGCTTTACCGCAGCTGCCTCGCGCG
TTTCGGTGATGACGGTGAAAACCTCTGACACATGCAGCTCCCGGAGACGGTCACAGCTTGTCTGTAAGCG
GATGCCGGGAGCAGACAAGCCCGTCAGGGCGCGTCAGCGGGTGTTGGCGGGTGTCGGGGCGCAGCCATGA
CCCAGTCACGTAGCGATAGCGGAGTGTATACTGGCTTAACTATGCGGCATCAGAGCAGATTGTACTGAGA
GTGCACCATTGCGGTGTGAAATACCGCACAGATGCGTAAGGAGAAAATACCGCATCAGGCGCTCTTCCGC
TTCCTCGCTCACTGACTCGCTGCGCTCGGTCGTTCGGCTGCGGCGAGCGGTATCAGCTCACTCAAAGGCG
GTAATACGGTTATCCACAGAATCAGGGGATAACGCAGGAAAGAACATGTGAGCAAAAGGCCAGCAAAAGG
CCAGGAACCGTAAAAAGGCCGCGTTGCTGGCGTTTTTCCATAGGCTCCGCCCCCCTGACGAGCATCACAA
AAATCGACGCTCAAGTCAGAGGTGGCGAAACCCGACAGGACTATAAAGATACCAGGCGTTTCCCCCTGGA
AGCTCCCTCGTGCGCTCTCCTGTTCCGACCCTGCCGCTTACCGGATACCTGTCCGCCTTTCTCCCTTCGG
GAAGCGTGGCGCTTTCTCATAGCTCACGCTGTAGGTATCTCAGTTCGGTGTAGGTCGTTCGCTCCAAGCT
GGGCTGTGTGCACGAACCCCCCGTTCAGCCCGACCGCTGCGCCTTATCCGGTAACTATCGTCTTGAGTCC
AACCCGGTAAGACACGACTTATCGCCACTGGCAGCAGCCACTGGTAACAGGATTAGCAGAGCGAGGTATG
TAGGCGGTGCTACAGAGTTCTTGAAGTGGTGGCCTAACTACGGCTACACTAGAAGGACAGTATTTGGTAT
CTGCGCTCTGCTGAAGCCAGTTACCTTCGGAAAAAGAGTTGGTAGCTCTTGATCCGGCAAACAAACCACC
GCTGGTAGCGGTGGTTTTTTTGTTTGCAAGCAGCAGATTACGCGCAGAAAAAAAGGATCTCAAGAAGATC
CTTTGATCTTTTCTACGGGGTCTGACGCTCAGTGGAACGAAAACTCACGTTAAGGGATTTTGGTCATGAA
CAATAAAACTGTCTGCTTACATAAACAGTAATACAAGGGGTGTTATGAGCCATATTCAACGGGAAACGTC
TTGCTCTAGGCCGCGATTAAATTCCAACATGGATGCTGATTTATATGGGTATAAATGGGCTCGCGATAAT
GTCGGGCAATCAGGTGCGACAATCTATCGATTGTATGGGAAGCCCGATGCGCCAGAGTTGTTTCTGAAAC
ATGGCAAAGGTAGCGTTGCCAATGATGTTACAGATGAGATGGTCAGACTAAACTGGCTGACGGAATTTAT
GCCTCTTCCGACCATCAAGCATTTTATCCGTACTCCTGATGATGCATGGTTACTCACCACTGCGATCCCC
GGGAAAACAGCATTCCAGGTATTAGAAGAATATCCTGATTCAGGTGAAAATATTGTTGATGCGCTGGCAG
TGTTCCTGCGCCGGTTGCATTCGATTCCTGTTTGTAATTGTCCTTTTAACAGCGATCGCGTATTTCGTCT
CGCTCAGGCGCAATCACGAATGAATAACGGTTTGGTTGATGCGAGTGATTTTGATGACGAGCGTAATGGC
TGGCCTGTTGAACAAGTCTGGAAAGAAATGCATAAACTTTTGCCATTCTCACCGGATTCAGTCGTCACTC
ATGGTGATTTCTCACTTGATAACCTTATTTTTGACGAGGGGAAATTAATAGGTTGTATTGATGTTGGACG
AGTCGGAATCGCAGACCGATACCAGGATCTTGCCATCCTATGGAACTGCCTCGGTGAGTTTTCTCCTTCA
TTACAGAAACGGCTTTTTCAAAAATATGGTATTGATAATCCTGATATGAATAAATTGCAGTTTCATTTGA
TGCTCGATGAGTTTTTCTAAGAATTAATTCATGAGCGGATACATATTTGAATGTATTTAGAAAAATAAAC
AAATAGGGGTTCCGCGCACATTTCCCCGAAAAGTGCCACCTAAATTGTAAGCGTTAATATTTTGTTAAAA
TTCGCGTTAAATTTTTGTTAAATCAGCTCATTTTTTAACCAATAGGCCGAAATCGGCAAAATCCCTTATA
AATCAAAAGAATAGACCGAGATAGGGT
[37 nt withheld, positions 6188-6224]
AAAGAACGTGGACTCCAACGTCAAAGG
[49 nt withheld, positions 6252-6300]
T
[91 nt withheld, positions 6302-6392]
G
[124 nt withheld, positions 6394-6517]
CCCATTCGCCA
Features (pLannotate 1.2.2; 20 found; start..end, strand, type, name):
     26..73      -  terminator     T7 terminator: transcription terminator for bacteriophage T7 RNA polymerase
     81..130     -  CDS            SET1 (fragment): solubility-enhancement tag derived from T7 phage gene 10B
    140..157     -  CDS            9xHis (fragment): 9xHis affinity tag
    176..1408    -  CDS            surA: SURA_ECO57 - Experimental evidence at protein level: Swiss-Prot protein existence level 1. Chaperone involved in the correct folding and assembly of outer membrane proteins. Recognizes specific patterns of aromatic residues and the orientation of their side chains, which are found more frequently in integral outer membrane proteins. May act in both early periplasmic and late outer membrane-associated steps of protein maturation. From Escherichia coli O157:H7.
   1434..1450    -  CDS            capTEV™ (fragment): composite tag for in vivo biotinylation, TEV protease cleavage, and 6xHis tagging
   1469..1491    -  RBS            RBS: efficient ribosome binding site from bacteriophage T7 gene 10 (Olins and Rangwala, 1989)
   1506..1530    -  protein_bind   lac operator: The lac repressor binds to the lac operator to inhibit transcription in E. coli. This inhibition can be relieved by adding lactose or isopropyl-β-D-thiogalactopyranoside (IPTG). lac repressor encoded by lacI
   1531..1549    -  promoter       T7 promoter: promoter for bacteriophage T7 RNA polymerase
   1571..1850    +  CDS            TcR (fragment): tetracycline efflux protein; tet; confers resistance to tetracycline
   1858..1935    +  promoter       lacI promoter: lacI
   1936..3018    +  CDS            lacI: lac repressor; lacI; The lac repressor binds to the lac operator to inhibit transcription in E. coli. This inhibition can be relieved by adding lactose or isopropyl-β-D-thiogalactopyranoside (IPTG).
   3031..3052    +  protein_bind   CAP binding site: CAP binding activates transcription in the presence of cAMP. E. coli catabolite activator protein
   3067..3358    +  CDS            TcR (fragment): tetracycline efflux protein; tet; confers resistance to tetracycline
   3430..3810    -  CDS            YPB1_ECOLX: Protein predicted: Swiss-Prot protein existence level 4. From Escherichia coli.
   3827..4018    +  CDS            rop: Rop protein, which maintains plasmids at low copy number; rop
   4120..4259    +  misc_feature   bom: basis of mobility region from pBR322
   4445..5033    -  rep_origin     ori: high-copy-number ColE1/pMB1/pBR322/pUC origin of replication
   5155..5970    +  CDS            KanR: aminoglycoside phosphotransferase; aph(3')-Ia; confers resistance to kanamycin in bacteria or G418 (Geneticin®) in eukaryotes
   5979..6036    -  promoter       AmpR promoter (fragment): bla
   6089..6517    -  rep_origin     f1 ori (sequence partly withheld): f1 bacteriophage origin of replication; arrow indicates direction of (+) strand synthesis
