[The description below was written by a language model from this plasmid's Addgene catalogue record and pLannotate feature annotations shown in this document.]
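Description:
SurA is a bacterial expression plasmid built on the pET28b backbone for producing the Escherichia coli periplasmic chaperone SurA. The insert encodes residues 21–428, which omits the N-terminal segment of the full-length protein (in SurA, the periplasmic export signal), so the product would be expected to accumulate in the cytoplasm. The catalogue lists an insert size of 407, which matches the residue span rather than a nucleotide length; the annotated surA coding region covers roughly 1.2 kb of the 6,528 nt sequence. According to the depositor, the open reading frame is arranged as an N-terminal 6xHis tag, a TEV protease cleavage site, and then SurA, allowing metal-affinity purification followed by tag removal. The feature table shows a TEV/His-type tag fragment upstream of surA. It also shows a short His-tag fragment downstream of the gene, which is probably the vector's C-terminal tag sequence next to the XhoI site. The record does not say whether that downstream tag is translated.

Expression is driven by the T7 promoter with an adjacent lac operator and the T7 gene 10 ribosome binding site, and it ends at the T7 terminator. The plasmid-borne lacI gene supplies repressor, so transcription stays low until induction with IPTG in a host that provides T7 RNA polymerase; the depositing lab uses BL21(DE3) for protein production. The plasmid replicates from a pBR322-type origin accompanied by rop and bom, carries an f1 origin, and is selected with kanamycin through the KanR gene. The associated work concerns screening for inhibitors of the BAM outer-membrane protein assembly machinery, where purified SurA would plausibly act as the chaperone for outer membrane protein substrates.
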