Addgene plasmid #213138: SurA
Purpose: Expresses chaperone SurA
Depositing lab: Sebastian Hiller. Depositing organization: University of Basel. Publication: High-throughput screening of BAM inhibitors in native membrane environment. Rath P, Hermann A, Schaefer R, Agustoni E, Vonach JM, Siegrist M, Miscenic C, Tschumi A, Roth D, Bieniossek C, Hiller S. Nat Commun. 2023 Sep 13;14(1):5648. doi: 10.1038/s41467-023-41445-w. PubMed 37704632.
Backbone
  Vector backbone: pET28b
  Vector type: Bacterial Expression
Growth in bacteria
  Bacterial resistance: Kanamycin, 50 μg/mL
  Growth temperature: 37°C
  Growth strain: DH5alpha
  Growth instructions: The depositing lab uses BL21(DE3) for protein expression.
  Copy number: Unknown
Gene/Insert
  Gene/Insert name: SurA (21-428)
  Species: E.coli
  Insert size (bp): 407
  Entrez Gene: surA (a.k.a. b0053, ECK0054)
  Promoter: T7
  Tag / fusion protein: 6xHis (N terminal on insert)
  Cloning method: Restriction Enzyme; 5′ cloning site NcoI (unknown if destroyed); 3′ cloning site XhoI (unknown if destroyed)
  Sequencing primers: 5′ T7; 3′ T7term
Terms and licenses: Academic/Nonprofit Terms; Industry Terms: Not Available to Industry
Depositor comments: 6xHis-tag -- TEV cleavage site -- SurA
How to cite: SurA was a gift from Sebastian Hiller (Addgene plasmid # 213138 ; http://n2t.net/addgene:213138 ; RRID:Addgene_213138)
