>Addgene plasmid #213138 | SurA | depositor partial sequence | sequence record 415881 | insert
ATGGGCAGCAGCCATCATCATCATCATCACAGCGAGAACCTATATTTCCAGGGCAGCCATATGGCCCCCC
AGGTAGTCGATAAAGTCGCAGCCGTCGTCAATAACGGCGTCGTGCTGGAAAGCGACGTTGATGGATTAAT
GCAGTCGGTAAAACTGAACGCTGCTCAGGCAAGGCAGCAACTTCCTGATGACGCGACGCTGCGCCACCAA
ATCATGGAACGTTTGATCATGGATCAAATCATCCTGCAGATGGGGCAGAAAATGGGAGTGAAAATCTCCG
ATGAGCAGCTGGATCAGGCGATTGCTAACATCGCGAAACAGAACAACATGACGCTGGATCAGATGCGCAG
CCGTCTGGCTTACGATGGACTGAACTACAACACCTATCGTAACCAGATCCGCAAAGAGATGATTATCTCT
GAAGTGCGTAACAACGAGGTGCGTCGTCGCATCACCATCCTGCCGCAGGAAGTCGAATCCCTGGCGCAGC
AGGTGGGTAACCAAAACGACGCCAGCACTGAGCTGAACCTGAGCCACATCCTGATCCCGCTGCCGGAAAA
CCCGACCTCTGATCAGGTGAACGAAGCGGAAAGCCAGGCGCGCGCCATTGTCGATCAGGCGCGTAACGGC
GCTGATTTCGGTAAGCTGGCGATTGCTCATTCTGCCGACCAGCAGGCGCTGAACGGCGGCCAGATGGGCT
GGGGCCGTATTCAGGAGTTGCCCGGGATCTTCGCCCAGGCATTAAGCACCGCGAAGAAAGGCGACATTGT
TGGCCCGATTCGTTCCGGCGTTGGCTTCCATATTCTGAAAGTTAACGACCTGCGCGGCGAAAGCAAAAAT
ATCTCGGTGACCGAAGTTCATGCTCGCCATATTCTGCTGAAACCGTCGCCGATCATGACTGACGAACAGG
CCCGTGTGAAACTGGAACAGATTGCTGCTGATATCAAGAGTGGTAAAACGACTTTTGCTGCCGCAGCGAA
AGAGTTCTCTCAGGATCCAGGCTCTGCTAACCAGGGCGGCGATCTCGGCTGGGCTACACCAGATATTTTC
GATCCGGCCTTCCGTGACGCCCTGACTCGCCTGAACAAAGGTCAAATGAGTGCACCGGTTCACTCTTCAT
TCGGCTGGCATTTAATCGAACTGCTGGATACCCGTAATGTCGATAAAACCGACGCTGCGCAGAAAGATCG
TGCATACCGCATGCTGATGAACCGTAAGTTCTCGGAAGAAGCAGCAAGCTGGATGCAGGAACAACGTGCC
AGCGCCTACGTTAAAATCCTGAGCAACTAA
